Addgene plasmid #136535: pSLIK_hygro_3xflag_NRF2(RR)
Purpose: Lentiviral expression vector for an inducible 3xflag-tagged NRF2(a1584c_a1586t_a1589g)
Depositing lab: Kevin Janes. Depositing organization: University of Virginia. Publication: Sporadic activation of an oxidative stress-dependent NRF2-p53 signaling network in breast epithelial spheroids and premalignancies. Pereira EJ, Burns JS, Lee CY, Marohl T, Calderon D, Wang L, Atkins KA, Wang CC, Janes KA. Sci Signal. 2020 Apr 14;13(627). pii: 13/627/eaba4200. doi: 10.1126/scisignal.aba4200. PubMed 32291314.
Backbone
  Vector backbone: pSLIK-hygro
  Backbone manufacturer: Addgene #25737
  Backbone size w/o insert (bp): 13286
  Vector type: Mammalian Expression, Lentiviral ; destinatioin vector for gateway cloning
  Selectable markers: Hygromycin
Growth in bacteria
  Bacterial resistance: Ampicillin, 100 μg/mL
  Growth temperature: 37°C
  Growth strain: NEB Stable
  Copy number: Unknown
Gene/Insert
  Gene/Insert name: NRF2(1584A>C,1586A>T,1589A>G)
  Species: H. sapiens (human)
  Insert size (bp): 1815
  Mutation: This plasmid is developed by mutating 3 base pairs within the sequence targeted by shNRF2 version 1 (c.1584A>C,c.1586A>T,c.1589A>G) of NRF2 sequence in the pEN_TTmiRc2_3xflag_NRF2 plasmid using QuickChange II XL site-directed mutagenesis kit to create an RNAi-resistant version of NRF2. These base pair changes do not change the amino acid sequence, but switch the codons to rare codons in the human genome. Primer used: ctggaaaatatagtagaactagagcaagatttcgttcgtttgaaagatgaaaaagaaaaattgctcaaa
  GenBank ID: NM_006164
  Entrez Gene: NFE2L2 (a.k.a. HEBP1, IMDDHH, NRF2, Nrf-2)
  Tag / fusion protein: 3x FLAG (N terminal on insert)
  Cloning method: Gateway Cloning
  Sequencing primers: 5′ CMV-F
Terms and licenses: Academic/Nonprofit Terms; Industry Terms: Not Available to Industry
How to cite: pSLIK_hygro_3xflag_NRF2(RR) was a gift from Kevin Janes (Addgene plasmid # 136535 ; http://n2t.net/addgene:136535 ; RRID:Addgene_136535)
