[The description below was written by a language model from this plasmid's Addgene catalogue record and pLannotate feature annotations shown in this document.]
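Description:
pSLIK_hygro_3xflag_NRF2(RR) is a lentiviral vector of about 14.5 kb, built on the pSLIK-hygro backbone, for doxycycline-inducible expression of human NRF2 (NFE2L2) in mammalian cells. It was made by Gateway recombination from an entry plasmid, which leaves attB1 and attB2 sites flanking the inducible cassette. In bacteria it replicates from a high-copy ColE1/pUC-type origin under ampicillin selection. An f1 origin and an SV40/EM7-driven bleomycin/Zeocin resistance cassette also sit in the plasmid backbone, outside the viral genome. The viral portion has a CMV enhancer/promoter fused to a truncated HIV-1 5' LTR, followed by the Ψ packaging signal, RRE and cPPT/CTS. A WPRE, a truncated 3' LTR and a bGH polyadenylation signal lie downstream. This layout drives genomic RNA production in packaging cells, with the structural and envelope functions supplied in trans.

The payload is a single-vector Tet-On system. A tight TRE promoter (seven tet operators plus a minimal CMV promoter) drives NRF2 with an N-terminal 3xFLAG tag. Downstream, the human UbC promoter constitutively expresses the rtTA3 reverse transactivator, linked through an EMCV IRES to a hygromycin resistance gene. Transduced cells can therefore be selected with hygromycin, and they express tagged NRF2 only when doxycycline is added.

The "RR" coding sequence carries three silent substitutions (c.1584A>C, c.1586A>T, c.1589A>G) within the site targeted by a specific NRF2 shRNA. These leave the protein unchanged but make the transcript RNAi-resistant, although the record notes that the new codons are rare in human. This suits the construct to add-back or rescue experiments, in which endogenous NRF2 is knocked down and the FLAG-tagged version is re-expressed inducibly. The associated work studied NRF2-p53 oxidative stress signalling in breast epithelial spheroids.
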