Features (pLannotate 1.2.2; 42 found; start..end, strand, type, name):
      1..380     +  enhancer       CMV enhancer: human cytomegalovirus immediate early enhancer
    381..580     +  promoter       CMV promoter: human cytomegalovirus (CMV) immediate early promoter
    598..778     +  LTR            5' LTR (truncated): truncated 5' long terminal repeat (LTR) from HIV-1
    825..950     +  misc_feature   HIV-1 Ψ: packaging signal of human immunodeficiency virus type 1
    934..1297    +  CDS            HIV-1 gag (fragment): gag protein from human immunodeficiency virus 1; gag
   1443..1676    +  misc_feature   RRE: The Rev response element (RRE) of HIV-1 allows for Rev-dependent mRNA export from the nucleus to the cytoplasm.
   2053..2153    +  CDS            Rev (fragment): human immunodeficiency virus 1 (HIV-1) Rev protein; rev; enhances nuclear export of unspliced and incompletely spliced viral mRNAs
   2203..2320    +  misc_feature   cPPT/CTS: central polypurine tract and central termination sequence of HIV-1
   2377..2401    +  protein_bind   attB1: mutant version of attB; recombination site for the Gateway® BP reaction BP Clonase™
   2433..2747    +  promoter       tight TRE promoter: Tet-responsive promoter PTight, consisting of seven tet operator sequences followed by the minimal CMV promoter
   2756..2821    +  CDS            3xFLAG: three tandem FLAG® epitope tags, followed by an enterokinase cleavage site
   2828..4639    +  CDS            NFE2L2: NF2L2_HUMAN - Also known as NRF2 From Homo sapiens (Human).
   4678..4702    -  protein_bind   attB2: mutant version of attB; recombination site for the Gateway® BP reaction BP Clonase™
   4752..5963    +  promoter       UbC promoter: human ubiquitin C promoter
   6028..6080    +  misc_feature   MCS (fragment): multiple cloning site
   6088..6785    +  CDS            rtTA3 (fragment): reverse tetracycline transactivator 3 activates expression from Tet-responsive promoters in the presence of doxycycline
   6715..6825    +  CDS            VP48: 3 tandem repeats of the minimal activation domain of herpes simplex virus VP16 (Cheng et al., 2013)
   6997..7459    +  misc_feature   IRES: internal ribosome entry site (IRES) of the encephalomyocarditis virus (EMCV)
   7517..8537    +  CDS            HygR (fragment): aminoglycoside phosphotransferase from E. coli; aph(4)-Ia; confers resistance to hygromycin
   8555..8833    +  CDS            yokD (fragment): YOKD_BACSU - Experimental evidence at protein level: Swiss-Prot protein existence level 1. May contribute to antibiotic resistance. From Bacillus subtilis (strain 168).
   8863..8946    +  CDS            large T antigen (fragment): large T antigen from SV40 (simian virus 40)
   8980..9003    +  misc_feature   MCS (fragment): pBluescript multiple cloning site
   9003..9591    +  misc_feature   WPRE: woodchuck hepatitis virus posttranscriptional regulatory element
   9592..9611    +  misc_feature   MCS (fragment): pBluescript multiple cloning site
   9613..10113   +  CDS            nef (fragment): NEF_HV1LA - Experimental evidence at protein level: Swiss-Prot protein existence level 1. Extracellular Nef protein targets CD4(+) T-lymphocytes for apoptosis by interacting with CXCR4 surface receptors. From Human immunodeficiency virus type 1 group M subtype B (isolate Lai) (HIV-1).
  10120..10300   +  LTR            5' LTR (truncated): truncated 5' long terminal repeat (LTR) from HIV-1
  10332..10556   +  polyA_signal   bGH poly(A) signal: bovine growth hormone polyadenylation signal
  10560..10581   +  promoter       SV40 promoter (fragment): SV40 enhancer and early promoter
  10602..11030   +  rep_origin     f1 ori (sequence partly withheld): f1 bacteriophage origin of replication; arrow indicates direction of (+) strand synthesis
  11044..11373   +  promoter       SV40 promoter: SV40 enhancer and early promoter
  11421..11468   +  promoter       EM7 promoter: synthetic bacterial promoter&nbsp
  11487..11861   +  CDS            BleoR: antibiotic-binding protein; Sh ble from Streptoalloteichus hindustanus; confers resistance to bleomycin, phleomycin, and Zeocin™
  11871..11996   +  CDS            ble (fragment): BLE_KLEPN - Experimental evidence at protein level: Swiss-Prot protein existence level 1. Binding protein with a strong affinity to the bleomycin family of antibiotics. Binds to CL990; an antimitotic-antibiotic compound. From Klebsiella pneumoniae.
  11991..12112   +  polyA_signal   SV40 poly(A) signal: SV40 polyadenylation signal
  12183..12205   -  protein_bind   lac operator (fragment): The lac repressor binds to the lac operator to inhibit transcription in E. coli. This inhibition can be relieved by adding lactose or isopropyl-β-D-thiogalactopyranoside (IPTG). lac repressor encoded by lacI
  12209..12239   -  promoter       lac promoter: promoter for the E. coli lac operon
  12254..12275   -  protein_bind   CAP binding site: CAP binding activates transcription in the presence of cAMP. E. coli catabolite activator protein
  12288..12380   -  CDS            lacI (fragment): lac repressor; lacI; The lac repressor binds to the lac operator to inhibit transcription in E. coli. This inhibition can be relieved by adding lactose or isopropyl-β-D-thiogalactopyranoside (IPTG).
  12563..13151   -  rep_origin     ori: high-copy-number ColE1/pMB1/pBR322/pUC origin of replication
  13322..14182   -  CDS            AmpR: β-lactamase; bla; confers resistance to ampicillin, carbenicillin, and related antibiotics
  14183..14287   -  promoter       AmpR promoter: bla
  14346..14398   -  misc_feature   bom (fragment): basis of mobility region from pBR322
>Addgene plasmid #136535 | pSLIK_hygro_3xflag_NRF2(RR) | addgene full sequence | sequence record 304676 | Addgene NGS Result
GACATTGATTATTGACTAGTTATTAATAGTAATCAATTACGGGGTCATTAGTTCATAGCCCATATATGGA
GTTCCGCGTTACATAACTTACGGTAAATGGCCCGCCTGGCTGACCGCCCAACGACCCCCGCCCATTGACG
TCAATAATGACGTATGTTCCCATAGTAACGCCAATAGGGACTTTCCATTGACGTCAATGGGTGGAGTATT
TACGGTAAACTGCCCACTTGGCAGTACATCAAGTGTATCATATGCCAAGTACGCCCCCTATTGACGTCAA
TGACGGTAAATGGCCCGCCTGGCATTATGCCCAGTACATGACCTTATGGGACTTTCCTACTTGGCAGTAC
ATCTACGTATTAGTCATCGCTATTACCATGGTGATGCGGTTTTGGCAGTACATCAATGGGCGTGGATAGC
GGTTTGACTCACGGGGATTTCCAAGTCTCCACCCCATTGACGTCAATGGGAGTTTGTTTTGGCACCAAAA
TCAACGGGACTTTCCAAAATGTCGTAACAACTCCGCCCCATTGACGCAAATGGGCGGTAGGCGTGTACGG
TGGGAGGTCTATATAAGCAGCGCGTTTTGCCTGTACTGGGTCTCTCTGGTTAGACCAGATCTGAGCCTGG
GAGCTCTCTGGCTAACTAGGGAACCCACTGCTTAAGCCTCAATAAAGCTTGCCTTGAGTGCTTCAAGTAG
TGTGTGCCCGTCTGTTGTGTGACTCTGGTAACTAGAGATCCCTCAGACCCTTTTAGTCAGTGTGGAAAAT
CTCTAGCAGTGGCGCCCGAACAGGGACTTGAAAGCGAAAGGGAAACCAGAGGAGCTCTCTCGACGCAGGA
CTCGGCTTGCTGAAGCGCGCACGGCAAGAGGCGAGGGGCGGCGACTGGTGAGTACGCCAAAAATTTTGAC
TAGCGGAGGCTAGAAGGAGAGAGATGGGTGCGAGAGCGTCAGTATTAAGCGGGGGAGAATTAGATCGCGA
TGGGAAAAAATTCGGTTAAGGCCAGGGGGAAAGAAAAAATATAAATTAAAACATATAGTATGGGCAAGCA
GGGAGCTAGAACGATTCGCAGTTAATCCTGGCCTGTTAGAAACATCAGAAGGCTGTAGACAAATACTGGG
ACAGCTACAACCATCCCTTCAGACAGGATCAGAAGAACTTAGATCATTATATAATACAGTAGCAACCCTC
TATTGTGTGCATCAAAGGATAGAGATAAAAGACACCAAGGAAGCTTTAGACAAGATAGAGGAAGAGCAAA
ACAAAAGTAAGACCACCGCACAGCAAGCGGCCGCTGATCTTCAGACCTGGAGGAGGAGATATGAGGGACA
ATTGGAGAAGTGAATTATATAAATATAAAGTAGTAAAAATTGAACCATTAGGAGTAGCACCCACCAAGGC
AAAGAGAAGAGTGGTGCAGAGAGAAAAAAGAGCAGTGGGAATAGGAGCTTTGTTCCTTGGGTTCTTGGGA
GCAGCAGGAAGCACTATGGGCGCAGCGTCAATGACGCTGACGGTACAGGCCAGACAATTATTGTCTGGTA
TAGTGCAGCAGCAGAACAATTTGCTGAGGGCTATTGAGGCGCAACAGCATCTGTTGCAACTCACAGTCTG
GGGCATCAAGCAGCTCCAGGCAAGAATCCTGGCTGTGGAAAGATACCTAAAGGATCAACAGCTCCTGGGG
ATTTGGGGTTGCTCTGGAAAACTCATTTGCACCACTGCTGTGCCTTGGAATGCTAGTTGGAGTAATAAAT
CTCTGGAACAGATTTGGAATCACACGACCTGGATGGAGTGGGACAGAGAAATTAACAATTACACAAGCTT
AATACACTCCTTAATTGAAGAATCGCAAAACCAGCAAGAAAAGAATGAACAAGAATTATTGGAATTAGAT
AAATGGGCAAGTTTGTGGAATTGGTTTAACATAACAAATTGGCTGTGGTATATAAAATTATTCATAATGA
TAGTAGGAGGCTTGGTAGGTTTAAGAATAGTTTTTGCTGTACTTTCTATAGTGAATAGAGTTAGGCAGGG
ATATTCACCATTATCGTTTCAGACCCACCTCCCAACCCCGAGGGGACCCGACAGGCCCGAAGGAATAGAA
GAAGAAGGTGGAGAGAGAGACAGAGACAGATCCATTCGATTAGTGAACGGATCGGCACTGCGTGCGCCAA
TTCTGCAGACAAATGGCAGTATTCATCCACAATTTTAAAAGAAAAGGGGGGATTGGGGGGTACAGTGCAG
GGGAAAGAATAGTAGACATAATAGCAACAGACATACAAACTAAAGAATTACAAAAACAAATTACAAAAAT
TCAAAATTTTCGGGTTTATTACAGGGACAGCAGAGATCCAGTTTGGTTAATTCTAGACAGTTATCAACAA
GTTTGTACAAAAAAGCAGGCTTTAAAGGAACCAATTCAGTCGACTGGATCCCGAGTTTACTCCCTATCAG
TGATAGAGAACGTATGTCGAGTTTACTCCCTATCAGTGATAGAGAACGATGTCGAGTTTACTCCCTATCA
GTGATAGAGAACGTATGTCGAGTTTACTCCCTATCAGTGATAGAGAACGTATGTCGAGTTTACTCCCTAT
CAGTGATAGAGAACGTATGTCGAGTTTATCCCTATCAGTGATAGAGAACGTATGTCGAGTTTACTCCCTA
TCAGTGATAGAGAACGTATGTCGAGGTAGGCGTGTACGGTGGGAGGCCTATATAAGCAGAGCTCGTTTAG
TGAACCGTCAGATCGCCACTAGATGGACTACAAAGACCATGACGGTGATTATAAAGATCATGACATCGAT
TACAAGGATGACGATGACAAGACTAGTATGGACTTGGAGCTGCCGCCGCCGGGACTCCCGTCCCAGCAGG
ACATGGATTTGATTGACATACTTTGGAGGCAAGATATAGATCTTGGAGTAAGTCGAGAAGTATTTGACTT
CAGTCAGCGACGGAAAGAGTATGAGCTGGAAAAACAGAAAAAACTTGAAAAGGAAAGACAAGAACAACTC
CAAAAGGAGCAAGAGAAAGCCTTTTTCGCTCAGTTACAACTAGATGAAGAGACAGGTGAATTTCTCCCAA
TTCAGCCAGCCCAGCACATCCAGTCAGAAACCAGTGGATCTGCCAACTACTCCCAGGTTGCCCACATTCC
CAAATCAGATGCTTTGTACTTTGATGACTGCATGCAGCTTTTGGCGCAGACATTCCCGTTTGTAGATGAC
AATGAGGTTTCTTCGGCTACGTTTCAGTCACTTGTTCCTGATATTCCCGGTCACATCGAGAGCCCAGTCT
TCATTGCTACTAATCAGGCTCAGTCACCTGAAACTTCTGTTGCTCAGGTAGCCCCTGTTGATTTAGACGG
TATGCAACAGGACATTGAGCAAGTTTGGGAGGAGCTATTATCCATTCCTGAGTTACAGTGTCTTAATATT
GAAAATGACAAGCTGGTTGAGACTACCATGGTTCCAAGTCCAGAAGCCAAACTGACAGAAGTTGACAATT
ATCATTTTTACTCATCTATACCCTCAATGGAAAAAGAAGTAGGTAACTGTAGTCCACATTTTCTTAATGC
TTTTGAGGATTCCTTCAGCAGCATCCTCTCCACAGAAGACCCCAACCAGTTGACAGTGAACTCATTAAAT
TCAGATGCCACAGTCAACACAGATTTTGGTGATGAATTTTATTCTGCTTTCATAGCTGAGCCCAGTATCA
GCAACAGCATGCCCTCACCTGCTACTTTAAGCCATTCACTCTCTGAACTTCTAAATGGGCCCATTGATGT
TTCTGATCTATCACTTTGCAAAGCTTTCAACCAAAACCACCCTGAAAGCACAGCAGAATTCAATGATTCT
GACTCCGGCATTTCACTAAACACAAGTCCCAGTGTGGCATCACCAGAACACTCAGTGGAATCTTCCAGCT
ATGGAGACACACTACTTGGCCTCAGTGATTCTGAAGTGGAAGAGCTAGATAGTGCCCCTGGAAGTGTCAA
ACAGAATGGTCCTAAAACACCAGTACATTCTTCTGGGGATATGGTACAACCCTTGTCACCATCTCAGGGG
CAGAGCACTCACGTGCATGATGCCCAATGTGAGAACACACCAGAGAAAGAATTGCCTGTAAGTCCTGGTC
ATCGGAAAACCCCATTCACAAAAGACAAACATTCAAGCCGCTTGGAGGCTCATCTCACAAGAGATGAACT
TAGGGCAAAAGCTCTCCATATCCCATTCCCTGTAGAAAAAATCATTAACCTCCCTGTTGTTGACTTCAAC
GAAATGATGTCCAAAGAGCAGTTCAATGAAGCTCAACTTGCATTAATTCGGGATATACGTAGGAGGGGTA
AGAATAAAGTGGCTGCTCAGAATTGCAGAAAAAGAAAACTGGAAAATATAGTAGAACTAGAGCAAGATTT
CGTTCGTTTGAAAGATGAAAAAGAAAAATTGCTCAAAGAAAAAGGAGAAAATGACAAAAGCCTTCACCTA
CTGAAAAAACAACTCAGCACCTTATATCTCGAAGTTTTCAGCATGCTACGTGATGAAGATGGAAAACCTT
ATTCTCCTAGTGAATACTCCCTGCAGCAAACAAGAGATGGCAATGTTTTCCTTGTTCCCAAAAGTAAGAA
GCCAGATGTTAAGAAAAACTAGCAATTGGAAGACTAATGCGTTTTCGAGATATCTAGACCCAGCTTTCTT
GTACAAAGTGGTTGATAACATCTCGAGCCATAAAGATGGTTAATTAACCCACCCAAGATCTGGCCTCCGC
GCCGGGTTTTGGCGCCTCCCGCGGGCGCCCCCCTCCTCACGGCGAGCGCTGCCACGTCAGACGAAGGGCG
CAGCGAGCGTCCTGATCCTTCCGCCCGGACGCTCAGGACAGCGGCCCGCTGCTCATAAGACTCGGCCTTA
GAACCCCAGTATCAGCAGAAGGACATTTTAGGACGGGACTTGGGTGACTCTAGGGCACTGGTTTTCTTTC
CAGAGAGCGGAACAGGCGAGGAAAAGTAGTCCCTTCTCGGCGATTCTGCGGAGGGATCTCCGTGGGGCGG
TGAACGCCGATGATTATATAAGGACGCGCCGGGTGTGGCACAGCTAGTTCCGTCGCAGCCGGGATTTGGG
TCGCGGTTCTTGTTTGTGGATCGCTGTGATCGTCACTTGGTGAGTAGCGGGCTGCTGGGCTGGCCGGGGC
TTTCGTGGCCGCCGGGCCGCTCGGTGGGACGGAAGCGTGTGGAGAGACCGCCAAGGGCTGTAGTCTGGGT
CCGCGAGCAAGGTTGCCCTGAACTGGGGGTTGGGGGGAGCGCAGCAAAATGGCGGCTGTTCCCGAGTCTT
GAATGGAAGACGCTTGTGAGGCGGGCTGTGAGGTCGTTGAAACAAGGTGGGGGGCATGGTGGGCGGCAAG
AACCCAAGGTCTTGAGGCCTTCGCTAATGCGGGAAAGCTCTTATTCGGGTGAGATGGGCTGGGGCACCAT
CTGGGGACCCTGACGTGAAGTTTGTCACTGACTGGAGAACTCGGTTTGTCGTCTGTTGCGGGGGCGGCAG
TTATGGCGGTGCCGTTGGGCAGTGCACCCGTACCTTTGGGAGCGCGCGCCCTCGTCGTGTCGTGACGTCA
CCCGTTCTGTTGGCTTATAATGCAGGGTGGGGCCACCTGCCGGTAGGTGTGCGGTAGGCTTTTCTCCGTC
GCAGGACGCAGGGTTCGGGCCTAGGGTAGGCTCTCCTGAATCGACAGGCGCCGGACCTCTGGTGAGGGGA
GGGATAAGTGAGGCGTCAGTTTCTTTGGTCGGTTTTATGTACCTATCTTCTTAAGTAGCTGAAGCTCCGG
TTTTGAACTATGCGCTCGGGGTTGGCGAGTGTGTTTTGTGAAGTTTTTTAGGCACCTTTTGAAATGTAAT
CATTTGGGTCAATATGTAATTTTCAGTGTTAGACTAGTAAATTGTCCGCTAAATTCTGGCCGTTTTTGGC
TTTTTTGTTAGACGAAGCTTGGTACCGAGCTCGGATCTCCACCCCGTACCGGTCCTGCAGGATTTAAATG
GCGCGCCGCTAGCGCTACCGGACTCAGATCTCGAGCTCAAGCTTCGAATTCTGCAGTCGAATTCACCATG
TCTAGACTGGACAAGAGCAAAGTCATAAACGGAGCTCTGGAATTACTCAATGGTGTCGGTATCGAAGGCC
TGACGACAAGGAAACTCGCTCAAAAGCTGGGAGTTGAGCAGCCTACCCTGTACTGGCACGTGAAGAACAA
GCGGGCCCTGCTCGATGCCCTGCCAATCGAGATGCTGGACAGGCATCATACCCACTTCTGCCCCCTGGAA
GGCGAGTCATGGCAAGACTTTCTGCGGAACAACGCCAAGTCATACCGCTGTGCTCTCCTCTCACATCGCG
ACGGGGCTAAAGTGCATCTCGGCACCCGCCCAACAGAGAAACAGTACGAAACCCTGGAAAATCAGCTCGC
GTTCCTGTGTCAGCAAGGCTTCTCCCTGGAGAACGCACTGTACGCTCTGTCCGCCGTGGGCCACTTTACA
CTGGGCTGCGTATTGGAGGAACAGGAGCATCAAGTAGCAAAAGAGGAAAGAGAGACACCTACCACCGATT
CTATGCCCCCACTTCTGAGACAAGCAATTGAGCTGTTCGACCGGCAGGGAGCCGAACCTGCCTTCCTTTT
CGGCCTGGAACTAATCATATGTGGCCTGGAGAAACAGCTAAAGTGCGAAAGCGGCGGGCCGACCGACGCC
CTTGACGATTTTGACTTAGACATGCTCCCAGCCGATGCCCTTGACGACTTTGACCTTGATATGCTGCCTG
CTGACGCTCTTGACGATTTTGACCTTGACATGCTCCCCGGGTAACTAAGTAAGGATCCGCGGCCGCACTA
GAGGAATTCCGCCCCTCTCCCCCCCCCCYCCTCNCTCCCCCCCCCCTAACGTTACTGGCCGAAGCCGCTT
GGAATAAGGCCGGTGTGCGTTTGTCTATATGTTATTTTCCACCATATTGCCGTCTTTTGGCAATGTGAGG
GCCCGGAAACCTGGCCCTGTCTTCTTGACGAGCATTCCTAGGGGTCTTTCCCCTCTCGCCAAAGGAATGC
AAGGTCTGTTGAATGTCGTGAAGGAAGCAGTTCCTCTGGAAGCTTCTTGAAGACAAACAACGTCTGTAGC
GACCCTTTGCAGGCAGCGGAACCCCCCACCTGGCGACAGGTGCCTCTGCGGCCAAAAGCCACGTGTATAA
GATACACCTGCAAAGGCGGCACAACCCCAGTGCCACGTTGTGAGTTGGATAGTTGTGGAAAGAGTCAAAT
GGCTCTCCTCAAGCGTATTCAACAAGGGGCTGAAGGATGCCCAGAAGGTACCCCATTGTATGGGATCTGA
TCTGGGGCCTCGGTGCACATGCTTTACATGTGTTTAGTCGAGGTTAAAAAAACGTCTAGGCCCCCCGAAC
CACGGGGACGTGGTTTTCCTTTGAAAAACACGATGATAAGCTTACCGGTACGCGTGATAGCTTGCCACAA
CCCGTACCAAAGATGGATAGATCCGGAAAGCCTGAACTCACCGCGACGTCTGTCGAGAAGTTTCTGATCG
AAAAGTTCGACAGCGTCTCCGACCTGATGCAGCTCTCGGAGGGCGAAGAATCTCGTGCTTTCAGCTTCGA
TGTAGGAGGGCGTGGATATGTCCTGCGGGTAAATAGCTGCGCCGATGGTTTCTACAAAGATCGTTATGTT
TATCGGCACTTTGCATCGGCCGCGCTCCCGATTCCGGAAGTGCTTGACATTGGGGAATTCAGCGAGAGCC
TGACCTATTGCATCTCCCGCCGTGCACAGGGTGTCACGTTGCAAGACCTGCCTGAAACCGAACTGCCCGC
TGTTCTGCAGCCGGTCGCGGAGGCCATGGATGCGATCGCTGCGGCCGATCTTAGCCAGACGAGCGGGTTC
GGCCCATTCGGACCGCAAGGAATCGGTCAATACACTACATGGCGTGATTTCATATGCGCGATTGCTGATC
CCCATGTGTATCACTGGCAAACTGTGATGGACGACACCGTCAGTGCGTCCGTCGCGCAGGCTCTCGATGA
GCTGATGCTTTGGGCCGAGGACTGCCCCGAAGTCCGGCACCTCGTGCACGCGGATTTCGGCTCCAACAAT
GTCCTGACGGACAATGGCCGCATAACAGCGGTCATTGACTGGAGCGAGGCGATGTTCGGGGATTCCCAAT
ACGAGGTCGCCAACATCTTCTTCTGGAGGCCGTGGTTGGCTTGTATGGAGCAGCAGACGCGCTACTTCGA
GCGGAGGCATCCGGAGCTTGCAGGATCGCCGCGGCTCCGGGCGTATATGCTCCGCATTGGTCTTGACCAA
CTCTATCAGAGCTTGGTTGACGGCAATTTCGATGATGCAGCTTGGGCGCAGGGTCGATGCGACGCAATCG
TCCGATCCGGAGCCGGGACTGTCGGGCGTACACAAATCGCCCGCAGAAGCGCGGCCGTCTGGACCGATGG
CTGTGTAGAAGTACTCGCCGATAGTGGAAACCGACGCCCCAGCACTCGTCCGAGGGCAAAGGAATAGAGT
AGATGCCGACCGAACAAGAGCTGATTTCGAGAACGCCTCAGCCAGCAACTCGCGCGAGCCTAGCAAGGCA
AATGCGAGAGAACGGCCTTACGCTTGGTGGCACAGTTCTCGTCCACAGTTCGCTAAGCTCGCTCGGCTGG
GTCGCGGGAGGGCCGGTCGCAGTGATTCAGGCCCTTCTGGATTGTGTTGGTCCCCAGGGCACGATTGTCA
TGCCCACGCACTCGGGTGATCTGACTGATCCCGCAGATTGGAGATCGCCGCCCGTGCCTGCCGATTGGGT
GCAGATCTCTAGATCTGTACAAGTAAAGCGGCCGCGACTCTAGATCATAATCAGCCATACCACATTTGTA
GAGGTTTTACTTGCTTTAAAAAACCTCCCACACCTCCCCCTGAACCTGAAACATAAAATGAATGCAATTG
TTGTTGTTTAGTCCCTCCCAATTCGATATCAAGCTTATCGATAATCAACCTCTGGATTACAAAATTTGTG
AAAGATTGACTGGTATTCTTAACTATGTTGCTCCTTTTACGCTATGTGGATACGCTGCTTTAATGCCTTT
GTATCATGCTATTGCTTCCCGTATGGCTTTCATTTTCTCCTCCTTGTATAAATCCTGGTTGCTGTCTCTT
TATGAGGAGTTGTGGCCCGTTGTCAGGCAACGTGGCGTGGTGTGCACTGTGTTTGCTGACGCAACCCCCA
CTGGTTGGGGCATTGCCACCACCTGTCAGCTCCTTTCCGGGACTTTCGCTTTCCCCCTCCCTATTGCCAC
GGCGGAACTCATCGCCGCCTGCCTTGCCCGCTGCTGGACAGGGGCTCGGCTGTTGGGCACTGACAATTCC
GTGGTGTTGTCGGGGAAATCATCGTCCTTTCCTTGGCTGCTCGCCTGTGTTGCCACCTGGATTCTGCGCG
GGACGTCCTTCTGCTACGTCCCTTCGGCCCTCAATCCAGCGGACCTTCCTTCCCGCGGCCTGCTGCCGGC
TCTGCGGCCTCTTCCGCGTCTTCGCCTTCGCCCTCAGACGAGTCGGATCTCCCTTTGGGCCGCCTCCCCG
CATCGATACCGTCGACCTCGATCGAGACCTAGAAAAACATGGAGCAATCACAAGTAGCAATACAGCAGCT
ACCAATGCTGATTGTGCCTGGCTAGAAGCACAAGAGGAGGAGGAGGTGGGTTTTCCAGTCACACCTCAGG
TACCTTTAAGACCAATGACTTACAAGGCAGCTGTAGATCTTAGCCACTTTTTAAAAGAAAAGGGGGGACT
GGAAGGGCTAATTCACTCCCAACGAAGACAAGATATCCTTGATCTGTGGATCTACCACACACAAGGCTAC
TTCCCTGATTGGCAGAACTACACACCAGGGCCAGGGATCAGATATCCACTGACCTTTGGATGGTGCTACA
AGCTAGTACCAGTTGAGCAAGAGAAGGTAGAAGAAGCCAATGAAGGAGAGAACACCCGCTTGTTACACCC
TGTGAGCCTGCATGGGATGGATGACCCGGAGAGAGAAGTATTAGAGTGGAGGTTTGACAGCCGCCTAGCA
TTTCATCACATGGCCCGAGAGCTGCATCCGGACTGTACTGGGTCTCTCTGGTTAGACCAGATCTGAGCCT
GGGAGCTCTCTGGCTAACTAGGGAACCCACTGCTTAAGCCTCAATAAAGCTTGCCTTGAGTGCTTCAAGT
AGTGTGTGCCCGTCTGTTGTGTGACTCTGGTAACTAGAGATCCCTCAGACCCTTTTAGTCAGTGTGGAAA
ATCTCTAGCAGGGCCCGTTTAAACCCGCTGATCAGCCTCGACTGTGCCTTCTAGTTGCCAGCCATCTGTT
GTTTGCCCCTCCCCCGTGCCTTCCTTGACCCTGGAAGGTGCCACTCCCACTGTCCTTTCCTAATAAAATG
AGGAAATTGCATCGCATTGTCTGAGTAGGTGTCATTCTATTCTGGGGGGTGGGGTGGGGCAGGACAGCAA
GGGGGAGGATTGGGAAGACAATAGCAGGCATGCTGGGGATGCGGTGGGCTCTATGGCTTCTGAGGCGGAA
AGAACCAGCTGGGGCTCTAGGGGGTATCCCC
[124 nt withheld, positions 10602-10725]
C
[91 nt withheld, positions 10727-10817]
A
[49 nt withheld, positions 10819-10867]
CCTTTGACGTTGGAGTCCACGTTCTTT
[37 nt withheld, positions 10895-10931]
ACCCTATCTCGGTCTATTCTTTTGATTTATAAGGGATTTTGCCGATTTCGGCCTATTGGTTAAAAAATGA
GCTGATTTAACAAAAATTTAACGCGAATTAATTCTGTGGAATGTGTGTCAGTTAGGGTGTGGAAAGTCCC
CAGGCTCCCCAGCAGGCAGAAGTATGCAAAGCATGCATCTCAATTAGTCAGCAACCAGGTGTGGAAAGTC
CCCAGGCTCCCCAGCAGGCAGAAGTATGCAAAGCATGCATCTCAATTAGTCAGCAACCATAGTCCCGCCC
CTAACTCCGCCCATCCCGCCCCTAACTCCGCCCAGTTCCGCCCATTCTCCGCCCCATGGCTGACTAATTT
TTTTTATTTATGCAGAGGCCGAGGCCGCCTCTGCCTCTGAGCTATTCCAGAAGTAGTGAGGAGGCTTTTT
TGGAGGCCTAGGCTTTTGCAAAAAGCTCCCGGGAGCTTGTATATCCATTTTCGGATCTGATCAGCACGTG
TTGACAATTAATCATCGGCATAGTATATCGGCATAGTATAATACGACAAGGTGAGGAACTAAACCATGGC
CAAGTTGACCAGTGCCGTTCCGGTGCTCACCGCGCGCGACGTCGCCGGAGCGGTCGAGTTCTGGACCGAC
CGGCTCGGGTTCTCCCGGGACTTCGTGGAGGACGACTTCGCCGGTGTGGTCCGGGACGACGTGACCCTGT
TCATCAGCGCGGTCCAGGACCAGGTGGTGCCGGACAACACCCTGGCCTGGGTGTGGGTGCGCGGCCTGGA
CGAGCTGTACGCCGAGTGGTCGGAGGTCGTGTCCACGAACTTCCGGGACGCCTCCGGGCCGGCCATGACC
GAGATCGGCGAGCAGCCGTGGGGGCGGGAGTTCGCCCTGCGCGACCCGGCCGGCAACTGCGTGCACTTCG
TGGCCGAGGAGCAGGACTGACACGTGCTACGAGATTTCGATTCCACCGCCGCCTTCTATGAAAGGTTGGG
CTTCGGAATCGTTTTCCGGGACGCCGGCTGGATGATCCTCCAGCGCGGGGATCTCATGCTGGAGTTCTTC
GCCCACCCCAACTTGTTTATTGCAGCTTATAATGGTTACAAATAAAGCAATAGCATCACAAATTTCACAA
ATAAAGCATTTTTTTCACTGCATTCTAGTTGTGGTTTGTCCAAACTCATCAATGTATCTTATCATGTCTG
TATACCGTCGACCTCTAGCTAGAGCTTGGCGTAATCATGGTCATAGCTGTTTCCTGTGTGAAATTGTTAT
CCGCTCACAATTCCACACAACATACGAGCCGGAAGCATAAAGTGTAAAGCCTGGGGTGCCTAATGAGTGA
GCTAACTCACATTAATTGCGTTGCGCTCACTGCCCGCTTTCCAGTCGGGAAACCTGTCGTGCCAGCTGCA
TTAATGAATCGGCCAACGCGCGGGGAGAGGCGGTTTGCGTATTGGGCGCTCTTCCGCTTCCTCGCTCACT
GACTCGCTGCGCTCGGTCGTTCGGCTGCGGCGAGCGGTATCAGCTCACTCAAAGGCGGTAATACGGTTAT
CCACAGAATCAGGGGATAACGCAGGAAAGAACATGTGAGCAAAAGGCCAGCAAAAGGCCAGGAACCGTAA
AAAGGCCGCGTTGCTGGCGTTTTTCCATAGGCTCCGCCCCCCTGACGAGCATCACAAAAATCGACGCTCA
AGTCAGAGGTGGCGAAACCCGACAGGACTATAAAGATACCAGGCGTTTCCCCCTGGAAGCTCCCTCGTGC
GCTCTCCTGTTCCGACCCTGCCGCTTACCGGATACCTGTCCGCCTTTCTCCCTTCGGGAAGCGTGGCGCT
TTCTCATAGCTCACGCTGTAGGTATCTCAGTTCGGTGTAGGTCGTTCGCTCCAAGCTGGGCTGTGTGCAC
GAACCCCCCGTTCAGCCCGACCGCTGCGCCTTATCCGGTAACTATCGTCTTGAGTCCAACCCGGTAAGAC
ACGACTTATCGCCACTGGCAGCAGCCACTGGTAACAGGATTAGCAGAGCGAGGTATGTAGGCGGTGCTAC
AGAGTTCTTGAAGTGGTGGCCTAACTACGGCTACACTAGAAGAACAGTATTTGGTATCTGCGCTCTGCTG
AAGCCAGTTACCTTCGGAAAAAGAGTTGGTAGCTCTTGATCCGGCAAACAAACCACCGCTGGTAGCGGTG
GTTTTTTTGTTTGCAAGCAGCAGATTACGCGCAGAAAAAAAGGATCTCAAGAAGATCCTTTGATCTTTTC
TACGGGGTCTGACGCTCAGTGGAACGAAAACTCACGTTAAGGGATTTTGGTCATGAGATTATCAAAAAGG
ATCTTCACCTAGATCCTTTTAAATTAAAAATGAAGTTTTAAATCAATCTAAAGTATATATGAGTAAACTT
GGTCTGACAGTTACCAATGCTTAATCAGTGAGGCACCTATCTCAGCGATCTGTCTATTTCGTTCATCCAT
AGTTGCCTGACTCCCCGTCGTGTAGATAACTACGATACGGGAGGGCTTACCATCTGGCCCCAGTGCTGCA
ATGATACCGCGAGACCCACGCTCACCGGCTCCAGATTTATCAGCAATAAACCAGCCAGCCGGAAGGGCCG
AGCGCAGAAGTGGTCCTGCAACTTTATCCGCCTCCATCCAGTCTATTAATTGTTGCCGGGAAGCTAGAGT
AAGTAGTTCGCCAGTTAATAGTTTGCGCAACGTTGTTGCCATTGCTACAGGCATCGTGGTGTCACGCTCG
TCGTTTGGTATGGCTTCATTCAGCTCCGGTTCCCAACGATCAAGGCGAGTTACATGATCCCCCATGTTGT
GCAAAAAAGCGGTTAGCTCCTTCGGTCCTCCGATCGTTGTCAGAAGTAAGTTGGCCGCAGTGTTATCACT
CATGGTTATGGCAGCACTGCATAATTCTCTTACTGTCATGCCATCCGTAAGATGCTTTTCTGTGACTGGT
GAGTACTCAACCAAGTCATTCTGAGAATAGTGTATGCGGCGACCGAGTTGCTCTTGCCCGGCGTCAATAC
GGGATAATACCGCGCCACATAGCAGAACTTTAAAAGTGCTCATCATTGGAAAACGTTCTTCGGGGCGAAA
ACTCTCAAGGATCTTACCGCTGTTGAGATCCAGTTCGATGTAACCCACTCGTGCACCCAACTGATCTTCA
GCATCTTTTACTTTCACCAGCGTTTCTGGGTGAGCAAAAACAGGAAGGCAAAATGCCGCAAAAAAGGGAA
TAAGGGCGACACGGAAATGTTGAATACTCATACTCTTCCTTTTTCAATATTATTGAAGCATTTATCAGGG
TTATTGTCTCATGAGCGGATACATATTTGAATGTATTTAGAAAAATAAACAAATAGGGGTTCCGCGCACA
TTTCCCCGAAAAGTGCCACCTGACGTCGACGGATCGGGAGATCTCCCGATCCCCTATGGTGCACTCTCAG
TACAATCTGCTCTGATGCCGCATAGTTAAGCCAGTATCTGCTCCCTGCTTGTGTGTTGGAGGTCGCTGAG
TAGTGCGCGAGCAAAATTTAAGCTACAACAAGGCAAGGCTTGACCGACAATTGCATGAAGAATCTGCTTA
GGGTTAGGCGTTTTGCGCTGCTTCGCGATGTACGGGCCAGATATACGCGTT
