>Addgene plasmid #136535 | pSLIK_hygro_3xflag_NRF2(RR) | depositor partial sequence | sequence record 263398 | pSLIK_hygro_3xflag_NRF2(RR) sequence 1894 bps
CTAGATGGACTACAAAGACCATGACGGTGATTATAAAGATCATGACATCGATTACAAGGATGACGATGAC
AAGACTAGTATGGACTTGGAGCTGCCGCCGCCGGGACTCCCGTCCCAGCAGGACATGGATTTGATTGACA
TACTTTGGAGGCAAGATATAGATCTTGGAGTAAGTCGAGAAGTATTTGACTTCAGTCAGCGACGGAAAGA
GTATGAGCTGGAAAAACAGAAAAAACTTGAAAAGGAAAGACAAGAACAACTCCAAAAGGAGCAAGAGAAA
GCCTTTTTCGCTCAGTTACAACTAGATGAAGAGACAGGTGAATTTCTCCCAATTCAGCCAGCCCAGCACA
TCCAGTCAGAAACCAGTGGATCTGCCAACTACTCCCAGGTTGCCCACATTCCCAAATCAGATGCTTTGTA
CTTTGATGACTGCATGCAGCTTTTGGCGCAGACATTCCCGTTTGTAGATGACAATGAGGTTTCTTCGGCT
ACGTTTCAGTCACTTGTTCCTGATATTCCCGGTCACATCGAGAGCCCAGTCTTCATTGCTACTAATCAGG
CTCAGTCACCTGAAACTTCTGTTGCTCAGGTAGCCCCTGTTGATTTAGACGGTATGCAACAGGACATTGA
GCAAGTTTGGGAGGAGCTATTATCCATTCCTGAGTTACAGTGTCTTAATATTGAAAATGACAAGCTGGTT
GAGACTACCATGGTTCCAAGTCCAGAAGCCAAACTGACAGAAGTTGACAATTATCATTTTTACTCATCTA
TACCCTCAATGGAAAAAGAAGTAGGTAACTGTAGTCCACATTTTCTTAATGCTTTTGAGGATTCCTTCAG
CAGCATCCTCTCCACAGAAGACCCCAACCAGTTGACAGTGAACTCATTAAATTCAGATGCCACAGTCAAC
ACAGATTTTGGTGATGAATTTTATTCTGCTTTCATAGCTGAGCCCAGTATCAGCAACAGCATGCCCTCAC
CTGCTACTTTAAGCCATTCACTCTCTGAACTTCTAAATGGGCCCATTGATGTTTCTGATCTATCACTTTG
CAAAGCTTTCAACCAAAACCACCCTGAAAGCACAGCAGAATTCAATGATTCTGACTCCGGCATTTCACTA
AACACAAGTCCCAGTGTGGCATCACCAGAACACTCAGTGGAATCTTCCAGCTATGGAGACACACTACTTG
GCCTCAGTGATTCTGAAGTGGAAGAGCTAGATAGTGCCCCTGGAAGTGTCAAACAGAATGGTCCTAAAAC
ACCAGTACATTCTTCTGGGGATATGGTACAACCCTTGTCACCATCTCAGGGGCAGAGCACTCACGTGCAT
GATGCCCAATGTGAGAACACACCAGAGAAAGAATTGCCTGTAAGTCCTGGTCATCGGAAAACCCCATTCA
CAAAAGACAAACATTCAAGCCGCTTGGAGGCTCATCTCACAAGAGATGAACTTAGGGCAAAAGCTCTCCA
TATCCCATTCCCTGTAGAAAAAATCATTAACCTCCCTGTTGTTGACTTCAACGAAATGATGTCCAAAGAG
CAGTTCAATGAAGCTCAACTTGCATTAATTCGGGATATACGTAGGAGGGGTAAGAATAAAGTGGCTGCTC
AGAATTGCAGAAAAAGAAAACTGGAAAATATAGTAGAACTAGAGCAAGATTTCGTTCGTTTGAAAGATGA
AAAAGAAAAATTGCTCAAAGAAAAAGGAGAAAATGACAAAAGCCTTCACCTACTGAAAAAACAACTCAGC
ACCTTATATCTCGAAGTTTTCAGCATGCTACGTGATGAAGATGGAAAACCTTATTCTCCTAGTGAATACT
CCCTGCAGCAAACAAGAGATGGCAATGTTTTCCTTGTTCCCAAAAGTAAGAAGCCAGATGTTAAGAAAAA
CTAG
